>Addgene plasmid #148390 | pAc5.1B-HA-DmMe31B-QHTKRKKtoAAAAAAA-dsRNAres_AC | depositor full sequence | sequence record 290838 | Full Sequence
CTTCAAGGAATTAATTCTATATTCTAAAAACACAAATGATACTTCTAAAAAAAATCATGAATGGCATCAA
CTCTGAATCAAATCTTTGCAGATGCACCTACTTCTCATTTCCACTGTCACATCATTTTTCCAGATCTCGC
TGCCTGTTATGTGGCCCACAAACCAAGACACGTTTTATGGCCATTAAAGCTGGCTGATCGTCGCCAAACA
CCAAATACATATCAATATGTACATTCGAGAAAGAAGCGATCAAAGAAGCGTCTTCGGGCGAGTAGGAGAA
TGCGGAGGAGAAGGAGAACGAGCTGATCTAGTATCTCTCCACAATCCAATGCCAACTGACCAACTGGCCA
TATTCGGAGCAATTTGAAGCCAATTTCCATCGCCTGGCGATCGCTCCATTCTTGGCTATATGTTTTTCAC
CGTTCCCGGGGCCATTTTCAAAGACTCGTCGGTAAGATAAGATTGTGTCACTCGCTGTCTCTCTTCATTT
GTCGAAGAATGCTGAGGAATTTCGCGATGACGTCGGCGAGTATTTTGAAGAATGAGAATAATTTGTATTT
ATACGAAAATCAGTTAGTGGAATTTTCTACAAAAACATGTTATCTATAGATAATTTTGTTGCAAAATATG
TTGACTATGACAAAGATTGTATGTATATACCTTTAATGTATTCTCATTTTCTTATGTATTTATAATGGCA
ATGATGATACTGATGATATTTTAAGATGATGCCAGACCACAGGCTGATTTCTGCGTCTTTTGCCGAACGC
AGTGCATGTGCGGTTGTTGTTTTTTGGAATAGTTTCAATTTTCGGACTGTCCGCTTTGATTTCAGTTTCT
TGGCTTATTCAAAAAGCAAAGTAAAGCCAAAAAAGCGAGATGGCAATACCAAATGCGGCAAAACGGTAGT
GGAAGGAAAGGGGTGCGGGGCAGCGGAAGGAAGGGTGGGGCGGGGCGTGGCGGGGTCTGTGGCTGGGCGC
GACGTCACCGACGTTGGAGCCACTCCTTTGACCATGTGTGCGTGTGTGTATTATTCGTGTCTCGCCACTC
GCCGGTTGTTTTTTTCTTTTTATCTCGCTCTCTCTAGCGCCATCTCGTACGCATGCTCAACGCACCGCAT
GTTGCCGTGTCCTTTATGCGTCATTTTGGCTCGAAATAGGCAATTATTTAAACAAAGATTAGTCAACGAA
AACGCTAAAATAAATAAGTCTACAATATGGTTACTTATTGCCATGTGTGTGCAGCCAACGATAGCAACAA
AAGCAACAACACAGTGGCTTTCCCTCTTTCACTTTTTGTTTGCAAGCGCGTGCGAGCAAGACGGCACGAC
CGGCAAACGCAATTACGCTGACAAAGAGCAGACGAAGTTTTGGCCGAAAAACATCAAGGCGCCTGATACG
AATGCATTTGCAATAACAATTGCGATATTTAATATTGTTTATGAAGCTGTTTGACTTCAAAACACACAAA
AAAAAAAATAAAACAAATTATTTGAAAGAGAATTAGGAATCGGACAGCTTATCGTTACGGGCTAACAGCA
CACCGAGACGAAATAGCTTACCTGACGTCACAGCCTCTGGAAGAACTGCCGCCAAGCAGAGAGAGAGAGA
AAAAGAGGGAGAGCAGCTTAGACCGCATGTGCTTGTGTGTGAGGCGTCTCTCTCTTCGTCTCCTGTTTGC
GCAAACGCATAGACTGCACTGAGAAAATCGATTACCTATTTTTTATGAATGAATATTTGCACTATTACTA
TTCAAAACTATTAAGATAGCAATCACATTCAATAGCCAAATACTATACCACCTGAGCGATGCAACGAAAT
GATCAATTTGAGCAAAAATGCTGCATATTTAGGACGGCATCATTATAGAAATGCTTCTTGCTGTGTACTT
TTCTCTCGTCTGGCAGCTGTTTCGCCGTTATTGTTAAAACCGGCTTAAGTTAGGTGTGTTTTCTACGACT
AGTGATGCCCCTACTAGAAGATGTGTGTTGCACAAATGTCCCTGAATAACCAATTTGAAGTGCAGATAGC
AGTAAACGTAAGCTAATATGAATATTATTTAACTGTAATGTTTTAATATCGCTGGACATTACTAATAAAC
CCACTATAAACACATGTACATATGTATGTTTTGGCATACAATGAGTAGTTGGGGAAAAAATGTGTAAAAG
CACCGTGACCATCACAGCATAAAGATAACCAGCTGAAGTATCGAATATGAGTAACCCCCAAATTGAATCA
CATGCCGCAACTGATAGGACCCATGGAAGTACACTCTTCATGGCGATATACAAGACACACACAAGCACGA
ACACCCAGTTGCGGAGGAAATTCTCCGTAAATGAAAACCCAATCGGCGAACAATTCATACCCATATATGG
TAAAAGTTTTGAACGCGACTTGAGAGCGGAGAGCATTGCGGCTGATAAGGTTTTAGCGCTAAGCGGGCTT
TATAAAACGGGCTGCGGGACCAGTTTTCATATCACTACCGTTTGAGTTCTTGTGCTGTGTGGATACTCCT
CCCGACACAAAGCCGCTCCATCAGCCAGCAGTCGTCTAATCCAGAGACCCCGGATCGGGGTACCAACATG
GCTTACCCATACGATGTTCCAGATTACGCTATGATGACCGAGAAACTGAACTCCGGCCATACCAACCTGA
CTTCTAAAGGAATAATTAACGACCTGCAGATAGCCGGTAATACTTCAGATGACATGGGGTGGAAGTCTAA
ATTAAAATTACCACCGAAAGATAATCGGTTTAAGACGACAGACGTTACAGACACACGGGGAAACGAGTTT
GAAGAATTCTGTTTAAAGCGGGAGTTGCTGATGGGAATCTTTGAAAAAGGTTGGGAACGGCCATCACCGA
TACAAGAAGCTGCAATACCAATTGCTCTGTCGGGTAAGGACGTCCTAGCCAGAGCAAAAAATGGAACGGG
AAAAACCGGCGCGTATTGTATACCTGTCCTGGAGCAGATAGATCCTACAAAAGATTATATACAAGCCTTG
GTTATGGTTCCAACACGGGAACTGGCCTTGCAGACATCCCAAATTTGCATAGAATTAGCCAAGCACCTGG
ACATTAGAGTTATGGTTACGACAGGTGGAACAATCTTGAAAGACGATATATTGCGAATATACCAGAAGGT
CCAGCTAATCATCGCAACACCAGGCCGGATTTTGGACCTTATGGACAAAAAGGTAGCAGACATGAGTCAC
TGTCGAATTCTGGTATTAGACGAAGCAGACAAATTGCTATCACTAGACTTCCAGGGAATGTTAGACCACG
TCATCTTAAAACTACCCAAAGACCCTCAAATACTATTGTTCTCGGCCACCTTCCCGTTAACTGTAAAAAA
TTTCATGGAGAAGCATTTACGCGAGCCTTACGAGATCAACCTGATGGAGGAGCTAACACTGAAGGGTGTC
ACTCAGTACTATGCATTCGTACAGGAGCGCGCGAAAGTAGCCTGCTTGAATGCGCTCTTTTCGGCGCTGC
AGATCAATCAGTCTATCATATTCTGCAATTCCACGCAAGCTGTCGAGCTATTGGCCGCAGCGATCACAGA
GCTTGGATATTGCTGTTACTATATACACGCTAAGATGGCCCAGGCACACAGAAATCGAGTATTCCACGAT
TTCCGCCAAGGACTCTGTCGCAATCTGGTGTGCTCCGACCTGTTCACCCGTGGTATCGACGTGCAGGCCG
TGAATGTAGTGATCAATTTCGATTTCCCACGAATGGCAGAGACATACTTGCATCGAATTGGTCGCTCAGG
ACGTTTCGGTCATTTGGGTATTGCTATTAATCTGATAACCTACGAGGATCGGTTTGATCTGCATCGGATT
GAAAAAGAACTTGGAACCGAAATAAAGCCTATTCCGAAGGTCATAGACCCCGCCCTTTATGTCGCAAACG
TTGGCGCATCCGTTGGCGATACTTGCAACAACAGTGATCTGAATAATTCTGCGAACGAGGAGGGCAACGT
TAGCAAATAAGCGGCCGCTCGAGTCTAGAGGGCCCGCGGTTCGAAGGTAAGCCTATCCCTAACCCTCTCC
TCGGTCTCGATTCTACGCGTACCGGTCATCATCACCATCACCATTGAGTTTAAACCCGCTGATCAGCCTC
GACTGTGCCTTCTAAGGCCTGAGCTCGCTGATCAGCCTCGATCGAGGATCCAGACATGATAAGATACATT
GATGAGTTTGGACAAACCACAACTAGAATGCAGTGAAAAAAATGCTTTATTTGTGAAATTTGTGATGCTA
TTGCTTTATTTGTAACCATTATAAGCTGCAATAAACAAGTTAACAACAACAATTGCATTCATTTTATGTT
TCAGGTTCAGGGGGAGGTGTGGGAGGTTTTTTAAAGCAAGTAAAACCTCTACAAATGTGGTATGGCTGAT
TATGATCAGTCGACCGATGCCCTTGAGAGCCTTCAACCCAGTCAGCTCCTTCCGGTGGGCGCGGGGCATG
ACTATCGTCGCCGCACTTATGACTGTCTTCTTTATCATGCAACTCGTAGGACAGGTGCCGGCAGCGCTCT
GGGTCATTTTCGGCGAGGACCGCTTTCGCTGGAGCGCGACGATGATCGGCCTGTCGCTTGCGGTATTCGG
AATCTTGCACGCCCTCGCTCAAGCCTTCGTCACTGGTCCCGCCACCAAACGTTTCGGCGAGAAGCAGGCC
ATTATCGCCGGCATGGCGGCCGACGCGCTGGGCTACGTCTTGCTGGCGTTCGCGACGCGAGGCTGGATGG
CCTTCCCCATTATGATTCTTCTCGCTTCCGGCGGCATCGGGATGCCCGCGTTGCAGGCCATGCTGTCCAG
GCAGGTAGATGACGACCATCAGGGACAGCTTCAAGGATCGCTCGCGGCTCTTACCAGCCAGCAAAAGGCC
AGGAACCGTAAAAAGGCCGCGTTGCTGGCGTTTTTCCATAGGCTCCGCCCCCCTGACGAGCATCACAAAA
ATCGACGCTCAAGTCAGAGGTGGCGAAACCCGACAGGACTATAAAGATACCAGGCGTTTCCCCCTGGAAG
CTCCCTCGTGCGCTCTCCTGTTCCGACCCTGCCGCTTACCGGATACCTGTCCGCCTTTCTCCCTTCGGGA
AGCGTGGCGCTTTCTCAATGCTCACGCTGTAGGTATCTCAGTTCGGTGTAGGTCGTTCGCTCCAAGCTGG
GCTGTGTGCACGAACCCCCCGTTCAGCCCGACCGCTGCGCCTTATCCGGTAACTATCGTCTTGAGTCCAA
CCCGGTAAGACACGACTTATCGCCACTGGCAGCAGCCACTGGTAACAGGATTAGCAGAGCGAGGTATGTA
GGCGGTGCTACAGAGTTCTTGAAGTGGTGGCCTAACTACGGCTACACTAGAAGGACAGTATTTGGTATCT
GCGCTCTGCTGAAGCCAGTTACCTTCGGAAAAAGAGTTGGTAGCTCTTGATCCGGCAAACAAACCACCGC
TGGTAGCGGTGGTTTTTTTGTTTGCAAGCAGCAGATTACGCGCAGAAAAAAAGGATCTCAAGAAGATCCT
TTGATCTTTTCTACGGGGTCTGACGCTCAGTGGAACGAAAACTCACGTTAAGGGATTTTGGTCATGAGAT
TATCAAAAAGGATCTTCACCTAGATCCTTTTAAATTAAAAATGAAGTTTTAAATCAATCTAAAGTATATA
TGAGTAAACTTGGTCTGACAGTTACCAATGCTTAATCAGTGAGGCACCTATCTCAGCGATCTGTCTATTT
CGTTCATCCATAGTTGCCTGACTCCCCGTCGTGTAGATAACTACGATACGGGAGGGCTTACCATCTGGCC
CCAGTGCTGCAATGATACCGCGAGACCCACGCTCACCGGCTCCAGATTTATCAGCAATAAACCAGCCAGC
CGGAAGGGCCGAGCGCAGAAGTGGTCCTGCAACTTTATCCGCCTCCATCCAGTCTATTAATTGTTGCCGG
GAAGCTAGAGTAAGTAGTTCGCCAGTTAATAGTTTGCGCAACGTTGTTGCCATTGCTGCAGGCATCGTGG
TGTCACGCTCGTCGTTTGGTATGGCTTCATTCAGCTCCGGTTCCCAACGATCAAGGCGAGTTACATGATC
CCCCATGTTGTGCAAAAAAGCGGTTAGCTCCTTCGGTCCTCCGATCGTTGTCAGAAGTAAGTTGGCCGCA
GTGTTATCACTCATGGTTATGGCAGCACTGCATAATTCTCTTACTGTCATGCCATCCGTAAGATGCTTTT
CTGTGACTGGTGAGTACTCAACCAAGTCATTCTGAGAATAGTGTATGCGGCGACCGAGTTGCTCTTGCCC
GGCGTCAACACGGGATAATACCGCGCCACATAGCAGAACTTTAAAAGTGCTCATCATTGGAAAACGTTCT
TCGGGGCGAAAACTCTCAAGGATCTTACCGCTGTTGAGATCCAGTTCGATGTAACCCACTCGTGCACCCA
ACTGATCTTCAGCATCTTTTACTTTCACCAGCGTTTCTGGGTGAGCAAAAACAGGAAGGCAAAATGCCGC
AAAAAAGGGAATAAGGGCGACACGGAAATGTTGAATACTCATACTCTTCCTTTTTCAATATTATTGAAGC
ATTTATCAGGGTTATTGTCTCATGAGCGGATACATATTTGAATGTATTTAGAAAAATAAACAAATAGGGG
TTCCGCGCACATTTCCCCGAAAAGTGCCACCTGACGTCTAAGAAACCATTATTATCATGACATTAACCTA
TAAAAATAGGCGTATCACGAGGCCCTTTCGT
Features (pLannotate 1.2.2; 10 found; start..end, strand, type, name):
     56..2568    +  promoter       Ac5 promoter: Drosophila melanogaster actin 5C promoter
   2594..2620    +  CDS            3xHA (fragment): three tandem HA epitope tags
   2621..3997    +  CDS            me31B: DDX6_DROME - Experimental evidence at protein level: Swiss-Prot protein existence level 1. ATP-dependent RNA helicase which is a core component of a variety of ribonucleoprotein complexes (RNPs) that play critical roles in translational repression and mRNA decapping during embryogenesis, oogenesis, neurogenesis and neurotransmission (PubMed:11546740, PubMed:16256742, PubMed:17178403, PubMed:18590813, PubMed:21267420, PubMed:21447556, PubMed:28875934, PubMed:28388438, PubMed:17982591, PubMed:31114929). Recruits core components and translational repressors to some RNP complexes, and mediates RNP
   4036..4077    +  CDS            V5 tag: epitope tag from simian virus 5
   4177..4311    -  polyA_signal   SV40 poly(A) signal: SV40 polyadenylation signal
   4334..4418    -  CDS            large T antigen (fragment): large T antigen from SV40 (simian virus 40)
   4419..4889    +  CDS            TcR (fragment): tetracycline efflux protein; tet; confers resistance to tetracycline
   4933..5521    -  rep_origin     ori: high-copy-number ColE1/pMB1/pBR322/pUC origin of replication
   5692..6552    -  CDS            AmpR: β-lactamase; bla; confers resistance to ampicillin, carbenicillin, and related antibiotics
   6553..6657    -  promoter       AmpR promoter: bla
