[The description below was written by a language model from this plasmid's Addgene catalogue record and pLannotate feature annotations shown in this document.]
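Description:
pAc5.1B-HA-DmMe31B-QHTKRKKtoAAAAAAA-dsRNAres_AC is a 6,751 nt insect expression plasmid for producing an HA-tagged mutant form of Drosophila melanogaster Me31B, the fly DDX6-family ATP-dependent RNA helicase involved in translational repression and mRNA decapping. The catalogue lists the backbone as unknown, although the name and annotated parts point to a pAc5.1-type vector. In bacteria it is maintained through a ColE1/pUC-type origin and selected with ampicillin via the bla gene and its own promoter. The record describes it as low copy even though the annotated origin is of the high-copy class. Short fragments annotated as tetracycline resistance and SV40 large T antigen appear to be non-functional backbone remnants. No selectable marker for insect cells is annotated.

Expression is driven by the strong constitutive actin 5C (Ac5) promoter and terminated by an SV40 polyadenylation signal. The promoter is followed by a short HA epitope sequence (matched as a fragment of a 3xHA element, consistent in length with a single HA tag) placed directly upstream of the me31B coding sequence, giving an N-terminal tag for detection or immunoprecipitation. A vector-derived V5 tag lies downstream of the insert, but the record does not indicate whether it is read in frame with the protein. As the name indicates, the residues QHTKRKK are replaced by seven alanines, and the "dsRNAres" designation implies the coding sequence is altered to escape dsRNA-mediated knockdown. The record does not state which positions were changed for this. One silent change, A1101G relative to the reference transcript, is also noted. Such a construct suits complementation experiments in cultured Drosophila cells, where endogenous Me31B is depleted by RNAi and the mutant is re-expressed, in the context of the associated study of miRISC and CCR4-NOT-mediated mRNA silencing.
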