Addgene plasmid #148390: pAc5.1B-HA-DmMe31B-QHTKRKKtoAAAAAAA-dsRNAres_AC
Purpose: Insect Expression of DmMe31B-QHTKRKKtoAAAAAAA-dsRNAres
Depositing lab: Elisa Izaurralde. Depositing organization: Max Planck Institute for Developmental Biology. Publication: miRISC and the CCR4-NOT complex silence mRNA targets independently of 43S ribosomal scanning. Kuzuoglu-Ozturk D, Bhandari D, Huntzinger E, Fauser M, Helms S, Izaurralde E. EMBO J. 2016 Jun 1;35(11):1186-203. doi: 10.15252/embj.201592901. Epub 2016 Mar 23. PubMed 27009120.
Backbone
  Vector backbone: Unknown
  Vector type: Insect Expression
Growth in bacteria
  Bacterial resistance: Ampicillin, 100 μg/mL
  Growth temperature: 37°C
  Growth strain: DH5alpha
  Copy number: Low Copy
Gene/Insert
  Gene/Insert name: DmMe31B-QHTKRKKtoAAAAAAA-dsRNAres
  Species: D. melanogaster (fly)
  Mutation: one silent mutation A1101G compared to the sequence given by NCBI: NM_078809.3.
  Entrez Gene: me31B (a.k.a. Dmel_CG4916, CG4916, DDX6, Dhh1p/Me31b, DmRH3, Dmel\CG4916, ME31B, Mat31B, Me31B, Me31b, l(2)k06607, me31b)
  Cloning method: Unknown
Terms and licenses: Academic/Nonprofit Terms; Industry Terms: Not Available to Industry
Depositor comments: Plasmids from this collection were made available to the research community and donated after the lab closed. Please note that the sequence provided by the depositing laboratory may be theoretical/predicted or based on Sanger sequencing results. There may be discrepancies between sequencing results obtained by Addgene and the depositor sequence. If an Addgene verified sequence is not available, please contact before placing your order to request that our lab fully sequence the plasmid.
How to cite: pAc5.1B-HA-DmMe31B-QHTKRKKtoAAAAAAA-dsRNAres_AC was a gift from Elisa Izaurralde (Addgene plasmid # 148390 ; http://n2t.net/addgene:148390 ; RRID:Addgene_148390)
